Addgene plasmid #172820: pLBM0050
Purpose: Level 2 module containing mCHERRY-nYFP HSP21-cYFP
Depositing lab: Benjamin Field. Depositing organization: CNRS DR12, Delegation Provence et Corse. Publication: MoBiFC: development of a modular bimolecular fluorescence complementation toolkit for the analysis of chloroplast protein-protein interactions. Velay F, Soula M, Mehrez M, Belbachir C, D'Alessandro S, Laloi C, Crete P, Field B. Plant Methods. 2022 May 26;18(1):69. doi: 10.1186/s13007-022-00902-1. PubMed 35619173.
Backbone
  Vector backbone: pAGM4673
  Backbone manufacturer: Engler et al. 2014
  Vector type: Synthetic Biology
Growth in bacteria
  Bacterial resistance: Kanamycin, 50 μg/mL
  Growth temperature: 37°C
  Growth strain: DH5alpha
  Copy number: High Copy
Gene/Insert
  Gene/Insert name: [35S-P19][35S-CTPSSU-mCHERRY-3XFLAGnYFP][35S-CTPSSU-mHSP21-cYFPX3HA][35S-SP_SV40-CFP]
  Species: A. thaliana (mustard weed)
  Cloning method: Restriction Enzyme; 5′ cloning site Unknown (unknown if destroyed)
Terms and licenses: Academic/Nonprofit Terms; Industry Terms: Not Available to Industry
Depositor comments: Please visit https://www.biorxiv.org/content/10.1101/2021.03.01.433373v1 for bioRxiv preprint.
How to cite: pLBM0050 was a gift from Benjamin Field (Addgene plasmid # 172820 ; http://n2t.net/addgene:172820 ; RRID:Addgene_172820)
