[The description below was written by a language model from this plasmid's Addgene catalogue record and pLannotate feature annotations shown in this document.]
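Description:
pLBM0050 is a 15.2 kb Level 2 multigene assembly from the MoBiFC modular bimolecular fluorescence complementation (BiFC) toolkit, built in the MoClo/Golden Gate binary backbone pAGM4673. The backbone carries nopaline-type left and right T-DNA border repeats, a high-copy ColE1/pUC-type origin for propagation in E. coli, and the broad-host-range IncP oriV with its trfA replication gene, which allows maintenance in Agrobacterium. Selection in bacteria is by kanamycin (aphA-3 under the bla promoter). No plant selectable marker is annotated between the borders, which fits transient Agrobacterium-mediated expression, although the record does not state the delivery method.

The T-DNA holds four transcription units, each driven by a CaMV 35S promoter with the TMV Ω translational enhancer; the "IBMP_CAMVB" hits upstream of each promoter appear to be extended CaMV promoter-region sequence rather than intended coding regions. The first unit expresses P19, the tombusvirus silencing suppressor (its reading frame overlaps the movement protein gene, which is how the annotation tool labelled it), with a NOS terminator. The second fuses the Arabidopsis RuBisCO small subunit (RBCS-1A) chloroplast transit peptide to mCherry and an N-terminal YFP fragment; the insert name also lists a 3xFLAG tag, which is not separately annotated. The third fuses the same transit peptide to mature Arabidopsis HSP21, a chloroplast small heat shock chaperone, followed by a C-terminal Venus-type fragment (VC155) and 3xHA. Both use the CaMV poly(A) signal. The fourth expresses CFP, described in the insert name as carrying an SV40 signal, presumably nuclear localisation, to mark transformed cells. Because mCherry is not an expected HSP21 partner, this combination probably serves as a chloroplast-targeted negative or specificity control for YFP reconstitution, though the record does not say so.
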