Features (pLannotate 1.2.2; 38 found; start..end, strand, type, name):
     20..826     +  CDS            IBMP_CAMVB (fragment): Experimental evidence at protein level: Swiss-Prot protein existence level 1. Enhances the ribosomal termination-reinitiation event leading to the translation of major open reading frames on the polycistronic viral RNAs. From Cauliflower mosaic virus (strain Bari 1) (CaMV).
   1010..1355    +  promoter       CaMV 35S promoter: strong constitutive promoter from cauliflower mosaic virus
   1307..1353    +  promoter       minimal CaMV 35S promoter: minimal 35S promoter from cauliflower mosaic virus
   1384..1437    +  misc_feature   TMV Ω: translational enhancer from the tobacco mosaic virus 5'-leader sequence (Gallie et al., 1988)
   1432..1965    +  CDS            MVP_TBSVC (fragment): Experimental evidence at protein level: Swiss-Prot protein existence level 1. Transports viral genome to neighboring plant cells directly through plasmosdesmata, without any budding. The movement protein allows efficient cell to cell propagation, by bypassing the host cell wall barrier. Displays RNA-binding activity. From Tomato bushy stunt virus (strain Cherry) (TBSV).
   1977..2229    +  terminator     NOS terminator: nopaline synthase terminator and poly(A) signal
   2255..3061    +  CDS            IBMP_CAMVB (fragment): Experimental evidence at protein level: Swiss-Prot protein existence level 1. Enhances the ribosomal termination-reinitiation event leading to the translation of major open reading frames on the polycistronic viral RNAs. From Cauliflower mosaic virus (strain Bari 1) (CaMV).
   3245..3590    +  promoter       CaMV 35S promoter: strong constitutive promoter from cauliflower mosaic virus
   3542..3588    +  promoter       minimal CaMV 35S promoter: minimal 35S promoter from cauliflower mosaic virus
   3619..3672    +  misc_feature   TMV Ω: translational enhancer from the tobacco mosaic virus 5'-leader sequence (Gallie et al., 1988)
   3681..3854    +  CDS            RBCS-1A (fragment): RBS1A_ARATH - Also known as ATS1A. Experimental evidence at protein level: Swiss-Prot protein existence level 1. RuBisCO catalyzes two reactions: the carboxylation of D- ribulose 1,5-bisphosphate, the primary event in carbon dioxide fixation, as well as the oxidative fragmentation of the pentose substrate. Both reactions occur simultaneously and in competition at the same active site. Although the small subunit is not catalytic it is essential for maximal activity. From Arabidopsis thaliana (Mouse-ear cress).
   3958..4026    +  CDS            RBCS-1A (fragment): RBS1A_ARATH - Also known as ATS1A. Experimental evidence at protein level: Swiss-Prot protein existence level 1. RuBisCO catalyzes two reactions: the carboxylation of D- ribulose 1,5-bisphosphate, the primary event in carbon dioxide fixation, as well as the oxidative fragmentation of the pentose substrate. Both reactions occur simultaneously and in competition at the same active site. Although the small subunit is not catalytic it is essential for maximal activity. From Arabidopsis thaliana (Mouse-ear cress).
   4030..4737    +  CDS            mCherry: mCherry is a basic (constitutively fluorescent) red fluorescent protein published in 2004, derived from Discosoma sp.. It is reported to be a very rapidly-maturing monomer with low acid sensitivity.
   4828..5343    +  CDS            (3-F)Tyr-EGFP (fragment): (3-F)Tyr-EGFP is a basic (constitutively fluorescent) green fluorescent protein published in 2004, derived from Aequorea victoria.
   5381..5555    +  polyA_signal   CaMV poly(A) signal: cauliflower mosaic virus polyadenylation signal
   5578..6384    +  CDS            IBMP_CAMVB (fragment): Experimental evidence at protein level: Swiss-Prot protein existence level 1. Enhances the ribosomal termination-reinitiation event leading to the translation of major open reading frames on the polycistronic viral RNAs. From Cauliflower mosaic virus (strain Bari 1) (CaMV).
   6568..6913    +  promoter       CaMV 35S promoter: strong constitutive promoter from cauliflower mosaic virus
   6865..6911    +  promoter       minimal CaMV 35S promoter: minimal 35S promoter from cauliflower mosaic virus
   6942..6995    +  misc_feature   TMV Ω: translational enhancer from the tobacco mosaic virus 5'-leader sequence (Gallie et al., 1988)
   7004..7177    +  CDS            RBCS-1A (fragment): RBS1A_ARATH - Also known as ATS1A. Experimental evidence at protein level: Swiss-Prot protein existence level 1. RuBisCO catalyzes two reactions: the carboxylation of D- ribulose 1,5-bisphosphate, the primary event in carbon dioxide fixation, as well as the oxidative fragmentation of the pentose substrate. Both reactions occur simultaneously and in competition at the same active site. Although the small subunit is not catalytic it is essential for maximal activity. From Arabidopsis thaliana (Mouse-ear cress).
   7281..7361    +  CDS            RBCS-1A (fragment): RBS1A_ARATH - Also known as ATS1A. Experimental evidence at protein level: Swiss-Prot protein existence level 1. RuBisCO catalyzes two reactions: the carboxylation of D- ribulose 1,5-bisphosphate, the primary event in carbon dioxide fixation, as well as the oxidative fragmentation of the pentose substrate. Both reactions occur simultaneously and in competition at the same active site. Although the small subunit is not catalytic it is essential for maximal activity. From Arabidopsis thaliana (Mouse-ear cress).
   7353..7904    +  CDS            HSP21 (fragment): HS25P_ARATH - Also known as HSP25.3. Experimental evidence at protein level: Swiss-Prot protein existence level 1. Chaperone protein required for seedling and chloroplast development under heat stress, probably by maintaining plastid-encoded RNA polymerase (PEP)-dependent transcription. From Arabidopsis thaliana (Mouse-ear cress).
   7915..8105    +  CDS            VC155 (fragment): C-terminal fragment of mVenus for use in bimolecular fluorescence complementation (BiFC) (Kodama and Hu, 2010)
   8106..8195    +  CDS            3xHA: three tandem HA epitope tags
   8236..8410    +  polyA_signal   CaMV poly(A) signal: cauliflower mosaic virus polyadenylation signal
   8433..9239    +  CDS            IBMP_CAMVB (fragment): Experimental evidence at protein level: Swiss-Prot protein existence level 1. Enhances the ribosomal termination-reinitiation event leading to the translation of major open reading frames on the polycistronic viral RNAs. From Cauliflower mosaic virus (strain Bari 1) (CaMV).
   9423..9768    +  promoter       CaMV 35S promoter: strong constitutive promoter from cauliflower mosaic virus
   9720..9766    +  promoter       minimal CaMV 35S promoter: minimal 35S promoter from cauliflower mosaic virus
   9797..9850    +  misc_feature   TMV Ω: translational enhancer from the tobacco mosaic virus 5'-leader sequence (Gallie et al., 1988)
   9903..10622   +  CDS            ECFP: enhanced CFP mammalian codon-optimized
  10635..10887   +  terminator     NOS terminator: nopaline synthase terminator and poly(A) signal
  10953..10977   +  misc_feature   RB T-DNA repeat: right border repeat from nopaline C58 T-DNA
  11074..11705   +  rep_origin     oriV: incP origin of replication
  11796..11900   +  promoter       AmpR promoter: bla
  11901..12695   +  CDS            KanR: aminoglycoside phosphotransferase; aphA-3; confers resistance to kanamycin
  12866..13454   +  rep_origin     ori: high-copy-number ColE1/pMB1/pBR322/pUC origin of replication
  13790..14935   +  CDS            trfA: TRFA_ECOLX - Experimental evidence at protein level: Swiss-Prot protein existence level 1. Also involved in plasmid copy number control, promoting intermolecular coupling of protein bound iterons at oriV, which inhibits replication initiation. From Escherichia coli.
  15084..15108   +  misc_feature   LB T-DNA repeat: left border repeat from nopaline C58 T-DNA
>Addgene plasmid #172820 | pLBM0050 | addgene full sequence | sequence record 356089 | Addgene  NGS Result
TGCCGAATTCGGATCCGGAGGAATTCCAATCCCACAAAAATCTGAGCTTAACAGCACAGTTGCTCCTCTC
AGAGCAGAATCGGGTATTCAACACCCTCATATCAACTACTACGTTGTGTATAACGGTCCACATGCCGGTA
TATACGATGACTGGGGTTGTACAAAGGCGGCAACAAACGGCGTTCCCGGAGTTGCACACAAGAAATTTGC
CACTATTACAGAGGCAAGAGCAGCAGCTGACGCGTACACAACAAGTCAGCAAACAGACAGGTTGAACTTC
ATCCCCAAAGGAGAAGCTCAACTCAAGCCCAAGAGCTTTGCTAAGGCCCTAACAAGCCCACCAAAGCAAA
AAGCCCACTGGCTCACGCTAGGAACCAAAAGGCCCAGCAGTGATCCAGCCCCAAAAGAGATCTCCTTTGC
CCCGGAGATTACAATGGACGATTTCCTCTATCTTTACGATCTAGGAAGGAAGTTCGAAGGTGAAGGTGAC
GACACTATGTTCACCACTGATAATGAGAAGGTTAGCCTCTTCAATTTCAGAAAGAATGCTGACCCACAGA
TGGTTAGAGAGGCCTACGCAGCAAGTCTCATCAAGACGATCTACCCGAGTAACAATCTCCAGGAGATCAA
ATACCTTCCCAAGAAGGTTAAAGATGCAGTCAAAAGATTCAGGACTAATTGCATCAAGAACACAGAGAAA
GACATATTTCTCAAGATCAGAAGTACTATTCCAGTATGGACGATTCAAGGCTTGCTTCATAAACCAAGGC
AAGTAATAGAGATTGGAGTCTCTAAAAAGGTAGTTCCTACTGAATCTAAGGCCATGCATGGAGTCTAAGA
TTCAAATCGAGGATCTAACAGAACTCGCCGTCAAGACTGGCGAACAGTTCATACAGAGTCTTTTACGACT
CAATGACAAGAAGAAAATCTTCGTCAACATGGTGGAGCACGACACTCTGGTCTACTCCAAAAATGTCAAA
GATACAGTCTCAGAAGATCAAAGGGCTATTGAGACTTTTCAACAAAGGATAATTTCGGGAAACCTCCTCG
GATTCCATTGCCCAGCTATCTGTCACTTCATCGAAAGGACAGTAGAAAAGGAAGGTGGCTCCTACAAATG
CCATCATTGCGATAAAGGAAAGGCTATCATTCAAGATCTCTCTGCCGACAGTGGTCCCAAAGATGGACCC
CCACCCACGAGGAGCATCGTGGAAAAAGAAGAGGTTCCAACCACGTCTACAAAGCAAGTGGATTGATGTG
ACATCTCCACTGACGTAAGGGATGACGCACAATCCCACTATCCTTCGCAAGACCCTTCCTCTATATAAGG
AAGTTCATTTCATTTGGAGAGGACACGCTCGAGTATAAGAGCTCATTTTTACAACAATTACCAACAACAA
CAAACAACAAACAACATTACAATTACATTTACAATTATCGATACAATGGAACGAGCTATACAAGGAAACG
ATGCTAGGGAACAAGCTTATGGTGAACGTTGGAATGGAGGATCAGGAAGTTCCACTTCTCCCTTCAAACT
TCCTGACGAAAGTCCGAGTTGGACTGAGTGGCGGCTACATAACGATGAGACTATTTCGAATCAAGATAAT
CCCCTTGGTTTCAAGGAAAGCTGGGGTTTCGGGAAAGTTGTATTTAAGAGATATCTCAGATACGACGGGA
CGGAAACTTCACTGCACAGAGTCCTTGGATCTTGGACGGGAGATTCGGTTAACTATGCAGCATCTCGATT
TCTCGGTTTCGACCAGATCGGATGTACCTATAGTATTCGGTTTCGAGGAGTTAGTGTCACCATTTCTGGA
GGGTCGCGAACTCTTCAGCATCTCAGTGAAATGGCAATTCGGTCTAAGCAAGAACTGCTACAGCTTACCC
CAGTCAAAGTGGAAAGTGATGTATCAAGAGGATGCCCTGAAGGTGTTGAAACCTTCGAAGAAGAAAGCGA
GTAAGCTTGTCAAGCAGATCGTTCAAACATTTGGCAATAAAGTTTCTTAAGATTGAATCCTGTTGCCGGT
CTTGCGATGATTATCATATAATTTCTGTTGAATTACGTTAAGCATGTAATAATTAACATGTAATGCATGA
CGTTATTTATGAGATGGGTTTTTATGATTAGAGTCCCGCAATTATACATTTAATACGCGATAGAAAACAA
AATATAGCGCGCAAACTAGGATAAATTATCGCGCGCGGTGTCATCTATGTTACTAGATCGACGCTGCAAG
AATTCAAGCTTGGAGGAATTCCAATCCCACAAAAATCTGAGCTTAACAGCACAGTTGCTCCTCTCAGAGC
AGAATCGGGTATTCAACACCCTCATATCAACTACTACGTTGTGTATAACGGTCCACATGCCGGTATATAC
GATGACTGGGGTTGTACAAAGGCGGCAACAAACGGCGTTCCCGGAGTTGCACACAAGAAATTTGCCACTA
TTACAGAGGCAAGAGCAGCAGCTGACGCGTACACAACAAGTCAGCAAACAGACAGGTTGAACTTCATCCC
CAAAGGAGAAGCTCAACTCAAGCCCAAGAGCTTTGCTAAGGCCCTAACAAGCCCACCAAAGCAAAAAGCC
CACTGGCTCACGCTAGGAACCAAAAGGCCCAGCAGTGATCCAGCCCCAAAAGAGATCTCCTTTGCCCCGG
AGATTACAATGGACGATTTCCTCTATCTTTACGATCTAGGAAGGAAGTTCGAAGGTGAAGGTGACGACAC
TATGTTCACCACTGATAATGAGAAGGTTAGCCTCTTCAATTTCAGAAAGAATGCTGACCCACAGATGGTT
AGAGAGGCCTACGCAGCAAGTCTCATCAAGACGATCTACCCGAGTAACAATCTCCAGGAGATCAAATACC
TTCCCAAGAAGGTTAAAGATGCAGTCAAAAGATTCAGGACTAATTGCATCAAGAACACAGAGAAAGACAT
ATTTCTCAAGATCAGAAGTACTATTCCAGTATGGACGATTCAAGGCTTGCTTCATAAACCAAGGCAAGTA
ATAGAGATTGGAGTCTCTAAAAAGGTAGTTCCTACTGAATCTAAGGCCATGCATGGAGTCTAAGATTCAA
ATCGAGGATCTAACAGAACTCGCCGTCAAGACTGGCGAACAGTTCATACAGAGTCTTTTACGACTCAATG
ACAAGAAGAAAATCTTCGTCAACATGGTGGAGCACGACACTCTGGTCTACTCCAAAAATGTCAAAGATAC
AGTCTCAGAAGATCAAAGGGCTATTGAGACTTTTCAACAAAGGATAATTTCGGGAAACCTCCTCGGATTC
CATTGCCCAGCTATCTGTCACTTCATCGAAAGGACAGTAGAAAAGGAAGGTGGCTCCTACAAATGCCATC
ATTGCGATAAAGGAAAGGCTATCATTCAAGATCTCTCTGCCGACAGTGGTCCCAAAGATGGACCCCCACC
CACGAGGAGCATCGTGGAAAAAGAAGAGGTTCCAACCACGTCTACAAAGCAAGTGGATTGATGTGACATC
TCCACTGACGTAAGGGATGACGCACAATCCCACTATCCTTCGCAAGACCCTTCCTCTATATAAGGAAGTT
CATTTCATTTGGAGAGGACACGCTCGAGTATAAGAGCTCATTTTTACAACAATTACCAACAACAACAAAC
AACAAACAACATTACAATTACATTTACAATTATCGATACAATGGCTTCCTCTATGCTCTCTTCCGCTACT
ATGGTTGCCTCTCCGGCTCAGGCCACTATGGTCGCTCCTTTCAACGGACTTAAGTCCTCCGCTGCCTTCC
CAGCCACCCGCAAGGCTAACAACGACATTACTTCCATCACAAGCAACGGCGGAAGAGTTAACTGCATGCA
GGTCATTTATATTTCTTCTTTCACTTTTTTATTATTCCATATGATTTTTTTCGGTTCTTTCTTCGAATCT
ACATAAACTAATATCATTGGAAAAATCGAAAAAATAGGTGTGGCCTCCGATTGGAAAGAAGAAGTTTGAG
ACTCTCTCTTACCTTCCTGACCTTACCGATTCCGAAGGTATGGTGAGCAAGGGCGAGGAGGATAACATGG
CCATCATCAAGGAGTTCATGCGCTTCAAGGTGCACATGGAGGGCTCCGTGAACGGCCACGAGTTCGAGAT
CGAGGGCGAGGGCGAGGGCCGCCCCTACGAGGGCACCCAGACCGCCAAGCTGAAGGTGACCAAGGGTGGC
CCCCTGCCCTTCGCCTGGGACATCCTGTCCCCTCAGTTCATGTACGGCTCCAAGGCCTACGTGAAGCACC
CCGCCGACATCCCCGACTACTTGAAGCTGTCCTTCCCCGAGGGCTTCAAGTGGGAGCGCGTGATGAACTT
CGAGGACGGCGGCGTGGTGACCGTGACCCAGGACTCCTCCCTGCAGGACGGCGAGTTCATCTACAAGGTG
AAGCTGCGCGGCACCAACTTCCCCTCCGACGGCCCCGTAATGCAGAAGAAAACCATGGGCTGGGAGGCCT
CCTCCGAGCGGATGTACCCCGAGGACGGCGCCCTGAAGGGCGAGATCAAGCAGAGGCTGAAGCTGAAGGA
CGGCGGCCACTACGACGCTGAGGTCAAGACCACCTACAAGGCCAAGAAGCCCGTGCAGCTGCCCGGCGCC
TACAACGTCAACATCAAGTTGGACATCACCTCCCACAACGAGGACTACACCATCGTGGAACAGTACGAAC
GCGCCGAGGGCCGCCACTCCACCGGCGGCATGGACGAGCTGTACAAGGGTTCGGATTACAAGGACCACGA
CGGGGACTACAAGGATCATGATTTGGATGCTGCTGCCGCCGACTATAAGGATGATGACGATAAGGTGAGC
AAGGGCGAAGAGTTGTTCACTGGTGTGGTTCCTATCCTCGTTGAGCTTGATGGTGATGTGAACGGGCACA
AGTTCTCCGTTTCTGGTGAAGGTGAGGGTGATGCTACTTACGGAAAGCTCACCCTCAAGTTCATCTGTAC
CACTGGAAAGCTCCCTGTGCCTTGGCCTACTCTCGTTACTACTTTCGGATACGGACTCCAGTGCTTCGCT
AGATACCCTGATCATATGAAGCAGCACGACTTCTTCAAGAGCGCTATGCCTGAGGGATACGTGCAAGAGA
GAACCATTTTCTTCAAGGACGACGGCAACTACAAGACCAGAGCTGAGGTTAAGTTCGAAGGTGACACCCT
CGTGAACAGGATCGAGCTTAAGGGCATCGACTTCAAAGAGGACGGAAACATCCTCGGACACAAGCTCGAG
TACAACTACAACAGCCACAACGTGTACATCATGGCCGACAAGCAGAAGAACGGCATCAAGGTCAACTTCA
AGATCAGGCACAACATCGAGGACTAAGCTTCTCTAGCTAGAGTCGATCGACAAGCTCGAGTTTCTCCATA
ATAATGTGTGAGTAGTTCCCAGATAAGGGAATTAGGGTTCCTATAGGGTTTCGCTCATGTGTTGAGCATA
TAAGAAACCCTTAGTATGTATTTGTATTTGTAAAATACTTCTATCAATAAAATTTCTAATTCCTAAAACC
AAAATCCAGTACTAAAATCCAGATCGCTACTAGAATTCGAGCTCGGAGGAATTCCAATCCCACAAAAATC
TGAGCTTAACAGCACAGTTGCTCCTCTCAGAGCAGAATCGGGTATTCAACACCCTCATATCAACTACTAC
GTTGTGTATAACGGTCCACATGCCGGTATATACGATGACTGGGGTTGTACAAAGGCGGCAACAAACGGCG
TTCCCGGAGTTGCACACAAGAAATTTGCCACTATTACAGAGGCAAGAGCAGCAGCTGACGCGTACACAAC
AAGTCAGCAAACAGACAGGTTGAACTTCATCCCCAAAGGAGAAGCTCAACTCAAGCCCAAGAGCTTTGCT
AAGGCCCTAACAAGCCCACCAAAGCAAAAAGCCCACTGGCTCACGCTAGGAACCAAAAGGCCCAGCAGTG
ATCCAGCCCCAAAAGAGATCTCCTTTGCCCCGGAGATTACAATGGACGATTTCCTCTATCTTTACGATCT
AGGAAGGAAGTTCGAAGGTGAAGGTGACGACACTATGTTCACCACTGATAATGAGAAGGTTAGCCTCTTC
AATTTCAGAAAGAATGCTGACCCACAGATGGTTAGAGAGGCCTACGCAGCAAGTCTCATCAAGACGATCT
ACCCGAGTAACAATCTCCAGGAGATCAAATACCTTCCCAAGAAGGTTAAAGATGCAGTCAAAAGATTCAG
GACTAATTGCATCAAGAACACAGAGAAAGACATATTTCTCAAGATCAGAAGTACTATTCCAGTATGGACG
ATTCAAGGCTTGCTTCATAAACCAAGGCAAGTAATAGAGATTGGAGTCTCTAAAAAGGTAGTTCCTACTG
AATCTAAGGCCATGCATGGAGTCTAAGATTCAAATCGAGGATCTAACAGAACTCGCCGTCAAGACTGGCG
AACAGTTCATACAGAGTCTTTTACGACTCAATGACAAGAAGAAAATCTTCGTCAACATGGTGGAGCACGA
CACTCTGGTCTACTCCAAAAATGTCAAAGATACAGTCTCAGAAGATCAAAGGGCTATTGAGACTTTTCAA
CAAAGGATAATTTCGGGAAACCTCCTCGGATTCCATTGCCCAGCTATCTGTCACTTCATCGAAAGGACAG
TAGAAAAGGAAGGTGGCTCCTACAAATGCCATCATTGCGATAAAGGAAAGGCTATCATTCAAGATCTCTC
TGCCGACAGTGGTCCCAAAGATGGACCCCCACCCACGAGGAGCATCGTGGAAAAAGAAGAGGTTCCAACC
ACGTCTACAAAGCAAGTGGATTGATGTGACATCTCCACTGACGTAAGGGATGACGCACAATCCCACTATC
CTTCGCAAGACCCTTCCTCTATATAAGGAAGTTCATTTCATTTGGAGAGGACACGCTCGAGTATAAGAGC
TCATTTTTACAACAATTACCAACAACAACAAACAACAAACAACATTACAATTACATTTACAATTATCGAT
ACAATGGCTTCCTCTATGCTCTCTTCCGCTACTATGGTTGCCTCTCCGGCTCAGGCCACTATGGTCGCTC
CTTTCAACGGACTTAAGTCCTCCGCTGCCTTCCCAGCCACCCGCAAGGCTAACAACGACATTACTTCCAT
CACAAGCAACGGCGGAAGAGTTAACTGCATGCAGGTCATTTATATTTCTTCTTTCACTTTTTTATTATTC
CATATGATTTTTTTCGGTTCTTTCTTCGAATCTACATAAACTAATATCATTGGAAAAATCGAAAAAATAG
GTGTGGCCTCCGATTGGAAAGAAGAAGTTTGAGACTCTCTCTTACCTTCCTGACCTTACCGATTCCGAAG
GTGCTCAAGACCAGAGAGAAAACTCCATTGATGTTGTTCAGCAAGGACAACAAAAAGGGAACCAAGGATC
AAGTGTCGAAAAAAGACCTCAACAACGCTTAACCATGGATGTCTCTCCTTTCGGATTGTTGGATCCTTTG
TCACCAATGAGGACGATGCGACAAATGTTAGATACTATGGACAGGATGTTCGAGGACACTATGCCTGTCT
CAGGAAGAAACAGAGGAGGAAGTGGAGTGTCAGAGATTCGTGCACCGTGGGACATCAAAGAGGAAGAACA
CGAGATCAAGATGCGTTTCGACATGCCTGGACTCTCTAAAGAGGACGTCAAAATCTCTGTAGAAGATAAC
GTACTTGTGATCAAAGGAGAGCAGAAGAAGGAGGACAGTGATGATTCTTGGTCTGGAAGAAGCGTTAGCT
CATATGGAACACGACTTCAGCTCCCAGACAACTGTGAGAAAGACAAGATCAAAGCTGAGCTCAAGAACGG
AGTCCTCTTTATCACTATCCCTAAGACCAAAGTCGAACGCAAAGTCATCGATGTCCAGATTCAATCTTCG
GGCAGCGTGCAGCTCGCCGACCACTACCAGCAGAACACCCCCATCGGCGACGGCCCCGTGCTGCTGCCCG
ACAACCACTACCTGAGCTACCAGTCCGCCCTGAGCAAAGACCCCAACGAGAAGCGCGATCACATGGTCCT
GCTGGAGTTCGTGACCGCCGCCGGGATCACTCTCGGCATGGACGAGCTGTACAAGTACCCATACGATGTT
CCTGACTATGCGGGCTATCCCTATGACGTCCCGGACTATGCAGGATCCTATCCATATGACGTTCCAGATT
ACGCTGCTTAAGCTTCTCTAGCTAGAGTCGATCGACAAGCTCGAGTTTCTCCATAATAATGTGTGAGTAG
TTCCCAGATAAGGGAATTAGGGTTCCTATAGGGTTTCGCTCATGTGTTGAGCATATAAGAAACCCTTAGT
ATGTATTTGTATTTGTAAAATACTTCTATCAATAAAATTTCTAATTCCTAAAACCAAAATCCAGTACTAA
AATCCAGATCGCTTTACGAATTCCCATGGGGAGGAATTCCAATCCCACAAAAATCTGAGCTTAACAGCAC
AGTTGCTCCTCTCAGAGCAGAATCGGGTATTCAACACCCTCATATCAACTACTACGTTGTGTATAACGGT
CCACATGCCGGTATATACGATGACTGGGGTTGTACAAAGGCGGCAACAAACGGCGTTCCCGGAGTTGCAC
ACAAGAAATTTGCCACTATTACAGAGGCAAGAGCAGCAGCTGACGCGTACACAACAAGTCAGCAAACAGA
CAGGTTGAACTTCATCCCCAAAGGAGAAGCTCAACTCAAGCCCAAGAGCTTTGCTAAGGCCCTAACAAGC
CCACCAAAGCAAAAAGCCCACTGGCTCACGCTAGGAACCAAAAGGCCCAGCAGTGATCCAGCCCCAAAAG
AGATCTCCTTTGCCCCGGAGATTACAATGGACGATTTCCTCTATCTTTACGATCTAGGAAGGAAGTTCGA
AGGTGAAGGTGACGACACTATGTTCACCACTGATAATGAGAAGGTTAGCCTCTTCAATTTCAGAAAGAAT
GCTGACCCACAGATGGTTAGAGAGGCCTACGCAGCAAGTCTCATCAAGACGATCTACCCGAGTAACAATC
TCCAGGAGATCAAATACCTTCCCAAGAAGGTTAAAGATGCAGTCAAAAGATTCAGGACTAATTGCATCAA
GAACACAGAGAAAGACATATTTCTCAAGATCAGAAGTACTATTCCAGTATGGACGATTCAAGGCTTGCTT
CATAAACCAAGGCAAGTAATAGAGATTGGAGTCTCTAAAAAGGTAGTTCCTACTGAATCTAAGGCCATGC
ATGGAGTCTAAGATTCAAATCGAGGATCTAACAGAACTCGCCGTCAAGACTGGCGAACAGTTCATACAGA
GTCTTTTACGACTCAATGACAAGAAGAAAATCTTCGTCAACATGGTGGAGCACGACACTCTGGTCTACTC
CAAAAATGTCAAAGATACAGTCTCAGAAGATCAAAGGGCTATTGAGACTTTTCAACAAAGGATAATTTCG
GGAAACCTCCTCGGATTCCATTGCCCAGCTATCTGTCACTTCATCGAAAGGACAGTAGAAAAGGAAGGTG
GCTCCTACAAATGCCATCATTGCGATAAAGGAAAGGCTATCATTCAAGATCTCTCTGCCGACAGTGGTCC
CAAAGATGGACCCCCACCCACGAGGAGCATCGTGGAAAAAGAAGAGGTTCCAACCACGTCTACAAAGCAA
GTGGATTGATGTGACATCTCCACTGACGTAAGGGATGACGCACAATCCCACTATCCTTCGCAAGACCCTT
CCTCTATATAAGGAAGTTCATTTCATTTGGAGAGGACACGCTACTGTATAAGAGCTCATTTTTACAACAA
TTACCAACAACAACAAACAACAAACAACATTACAATTACATTTACAATTATCGATACATGGCTTCTAGCC
CACCGAAGAAGAAGCGGAAGGTCAGCTGGAAAATGGTGAGCAAGGGCGAGGACCTGTTCACCGGGGTGGT
GCCCATCCTGGTCGAGCTGGACGGCGACGTAAACGGCCACAAGTTCAGCGTGTCCGGCGAGGGCGAGGGC
GATGCCACCTACGGCAAGCTGACCCTGAAGTTCATCTGCACCACCGGCAAGCTGCCCGTGCCCTGGCCCA
CCCTCGTGACCACCCTGACCTGGGGCGTGCAGTGCTTCAGCCGCTACCCCGACCACATGAAGCAGCACGA
CTTCTTCAAGTCCGCCATGCCCGAAGGCTACGTCCAGGAGCGCACCATCTTCTTCAAGGACGACGGCAAC
TACAAGACCCGCGCCGAGGTGAAGTTCGAGGGCGACACCCTGGTGAACCGCATCGAGCTGAAGGGCATCG
ACTTCAAGGAGGACGGCAACATCCTGGGGCACAAGCTGGAGTACAACTACATCAGCCACAACGTCTATAT
CACCGCCGACAAGCAGAAGAACGGCATCAAGGCCAACTTCAAGATCCGCCACAACATCGAGGACGGCAGC
GTGCAGCTCGCCGACCACTACCAGCAGAACACCCCCATCGGCGACGGCCCCGTGCTGCTGCCCGACAACC
ACTACCTGAGCACCCAGTCCGCCCTGAGCAAAGACCCCAACGAGAAGCGCGATCACATGGTCCTGCTGGA
GTTCGTGACCGCCGCCGGGATCACTCTCGGCATGGACGAGCTGTACAAGTAAGCTTGTCAAGCAGATCGT
TCAAACATTTGGCAATAAAGTTTCTTAAGATTGAATCCTGTTGCCGGTCTTGCGATGATTATCATATAAT
TTCTGTTGAATTACGTTAAGCATGTAATAATTAACATGTAATGCATGACGTTATTTATGAGATGGGTTTT
TATGATTAGAGTCCCGCAATTATACATTTAATACGCGATAGAAAACAAAATATAGCGCGCAAACTAGGAT
AAATTATCGCGCGCGGTGTCATCTATGTTACTAGATCGACGCTCAGAGAGGATGCACATGTGACCGAGGG
ACACGAAGTGATCCGTTTAAACTATCAGTGTTTGACAGGATATATTGGCGGGTAAACCTAAGAGAAAAGA
GCGTTTATTAGAATAATCGGATATTTAAAAGGGCGTGAAAAGGTTTATCCGTTCGTCCATTTGTATGTGC
CAGCCGCCTTTGCGACGCTCACCGGGCTGGTTGCCCTCGCCGCTGGGCTGGCGGCCGTCTATGGCCCTGC
AAACGCGCCAGAAACGCCGTCGAAGCCGTGTGCGAGACACCGCGGCCGCCGGCGTTGTGGATACCTCGCG
GAAAACTTGGCCCTCACTGACAGATGAGGGGCGGACGTTGACACTTGAGGGGCCGACTCACCCGGCGCGG
CGTTGACAGATGAGGGGCAGGCTCGATTTCGGCCGGCGACGTGGAGCTGGCCAGCCTCGCAAATCGGCGA
AAACGCCTGATTTTACGCGAGTTTCCCACAGATGATGTGGACAAGCCTGGGGATAAGTGCCCTGCGGTAT
TGACACTTGAGGGGCGCGACTACTGACAGATGAGGGGCGCGATCCTTGACACTTGAGGGGCAGAGTGCTG
ACAGATGAGGGGCGCACCTATTGACATTTGAGGGGCTGTCCACAGGCAGAAAATCCAGCATTTGCAAGGG
TTTCCGCCCGTTTTTCGGCCACCGCTAACCTGTCTTTTAACCTGCTTTTAAACCAATATTTATAAACCTT
GTTTTTAACCAGGGCTGCGCCCTGTGCGCGTGACCGCGCACGCCGAAGGGGGGTGCCCCCCCTTCTCGAA
CCCTCCCGGCCCGCTAACGCGGGCCTCCCATCCCCCCAGGGGCTGCGCCCCTCGGCCGCGAACGGCCTCA
CCCCAAAAATGGCAGCGCTGGCCAATTCCCGAGTGCGCGGAACCCCTATTTGTTTATTTTTCTAAATACA
TTCAAATATGTATCCGCTCATGAGACAATAACCCTGATAAATGCTTCAATAATATTGAAAAAGGAAGAGT
ATGGCTAAAATGAGAATATCACCGGAATTGAAAAAACTGATCGAAAAATACCGCTGCGTAAAAGATACGG
AAGGAATGTCTCCTGCTAAGGTATATAAGCTGGTGGGAGAAAATGAAAACCTATATTTAAAAATGACGGA
CAGCCGGTATAAAGGGACCACCTATGATGTGGAACGGGAAAAGGACATGATGCTATGGCTGGAAGGAAAG
CTGCCTGTTCCAAAGGTCCTGCACTTTGAACGGCATGATGGCTGGAGCAATCTGCTCATGAGTGAGGCCG
ATGGCGTCCTTTGCTCGGAAGAGTATGAAGATGAACAAAGCCCTGAAAAGATTATCGAGCTGTATGCGGA
GTGCATCAGGCTCTTTCACTCCATCGACATATCGGATTGTCCCTATACGAATAGCTTAGACAGCCGCTTA
GCCGAATTGGATTACTTACTGAATAACGATCTGGCCGATGTGGATTGCGAAAACTGGGAAGAGGACACTC
CATTTAAAGATCCGCGCGAGCTGTATGATTTTTTAAAGACGGAAAAGCCCGAAGAGGAACTTGTCTTTTC
CCACGGCGACCTGGGAGACAGCAACATCTTTGTGAAAGATGGCAAAGTAAGTGGCTTTATTGATCTTGGG
AGAAGCGGCAGGGCGGACAAGTGGTATGACATTGCCTTCTGCGTCCGGTCGCTCAGGGAGGATATCGGGG
AAGAACAGTATGTCGAGCTATTTTTTGACTTACTGGGGATCAAGCCTGATTGGGAGAAAATAAAATATTA
TATTTTACTGGATGAATTGTTTTAGCTGTCAGACCAAGTTTACTCATATATACTTTAGATTGATTTAAAA
CTTCATTTTTAATTTAAAAGGATCTAGGTGAAGATCCTTTTTGATAATCTCATGACCAAAATCCCTTAAC
GTGAGTTTTCGTTCCACTGAGCGTCAGACCCCGTAGAAAAGATCAAAGGATCTTCTTGAGATCCTTTTTT
TCTGCGCGTAATCTGCTGCTTGCAAACAAAAAAACCACCGCTACCAGCGGTGGTTTGTTTGCCGGATCAA
GAGCTACCAACTCTTTTTCCGAAGGTAACTGGCTTCAGCAGAGCGCAGATACCAAATACTGTTCTTCTAG
TGTAGCCGTAGTTAGGCCACCACTTCAAGAACTCTGTAGCACCGCCTACATACCTCGCTCTGCTAATCCT
GTTACCAGTGGCTGCTGCCAGTGGCGATAAGTCGTGTCTTACCGGGTTGGACTCAAGACGATAGTTACCG
GATAAGGCGCAGCGGTCGGGCTGAACGGGGGGTTCGTGCACACAGCCCAGCTTGGAGCGAACGACCTACA
CCGAACTGAGATACCTACAGCGTGAGCTATGAGAAAGCGCCACGCTTCCCGAAGGGAGAAAGGCGGACAG
GTATCCGGTAAGCGGCAGGGTCGGAACAGGAGAGCGCACGAGGGAGCTTCCAGGGGGAAACGCCTGGTAT
CTTTATAGTCCTGTCGGGTTTCGCCACCTCTGACTTGAGCGTCGATTTTTGTGATGCTCGTCAGGGGGGC
GGAGCCTATGGAAAAACGCCAGCAACGCGGCCTTTTTACGGTTCCTGGCAGATCCTAGATGTGGCGCAAC
GATGCCGGCGACAAGCAGGAGCGCACCGACTTCTTCCGCATCAAGTGTTTTGGCTCTCAGGCCGAGGCCC
ACGGCAAGTATTTGGGCAAGGGGTCGCTGGTATTCGTGCAGGGCAAGATTCGGAATACCAAGTACGAGAA
GGACGGCCAGACGGTCTACGGGACCGACTTCATTGCCGATAAGGTGGATTATCTGGACACCAAGGCACCA
GGCGGGTCAAATCAGGAATAAGGGCACATTGCCCCGGCGTGAGTCGGGGCAATCCCGCAAGGAGGGTGAA
TGAATCGGACGTTTGACCGGAAGGCATACAGGCAAGAACTGATCGACGCGGGGTTTTCCGCCGAGGATGC
CGAAACCATCGCAAGCCGCACCGTCATGCGTGCGCCCCGCGAAACCTTCCAGTCCGTCGGCTCGATGGTC
CAGCAAGCTACGGCCAAGATCGAGCGCGACAGCGTGCAACTGGCTCCCCCTGCCCTGCCCGCGCCATCGG
CCGCCGTGGAGCGTTCGCGTCGTCTTGAACAGGAGGCGGCAGGTTTGGCGAAGTCGATGACCATCGACAC
GCGAGGAACTATGACGACCAAGAAGCGAAAAACCGCCGGCGAGGACCTGGCAAAACAGGTCAGCGAGGCC
AAGCAGGCCGCGTTGCTGAAACACACGAAGCAGCAGATCAAGGAAATGCAGCTTTCCTTGTTCGATATTG
CGCCGTGGCCGGACACGATGCGAGCGATGCCAAACGACACGGCCCGCTCTGCCCTGTTCACCACGCGCAA
CAAGAAAATCCCGCGCGAGGCGCTGCAAAACAAGGTCATTTTCCACGTCAACAAGGACGTGAAGATCACC
TACACCGGCGTCGAGCTGCGGGCCGACGATGACGAACTGGTGTGGCAGCAGGTGTTGGAGTACGCGAAGC
GCACCCCTATCGGCGAGCCGATCACCTTCACGTTCTACGAGCTTTGCCAGGACCTGGGCTGGTCGATCAA
TGGCCGGTATTACACGAAGGCCGAGGAATGCCTGTCGCGCCTACAGGCGACGGCGATGGGCTTCACGTCC
GACCGCGTTGGGCACCTGGAATCGGTGTCGCTGCTGCACCGCTTCCGCGTCCTGGACCGTGGCAAGAAAA
CGTCCCGTTGCCAGGTCCTGATCGACGAGGAAATCGTCGTGCTGTTTGCTGGCGACCACTACACGAAATT
CATATGGGAGAAGTACCGCAAGCTGTCGCCGACGGCCCGACGGATGTTCGACTATTTCAGCTCGCACCGG
GAGCCGTACCCGCTCAAGCTGGAAACCTTCCGCCTCATGTGCGGATCGGATTCCACCCGCGTGAAGAAGT
GGCGCGAGCAGGTCGGCGAAGCCTGCGAAGAGTTGCGAGGCAGCGGCCTGGTGGAACACGCCTGGGTCAA
TGATGACCTGGTGCATTGCAAACGCTAGGGCCTTGTGGGGTCAGTTCCGGCTGGGGGTTCAGCAGCCCCT
GCTCGGATCTGTTGGACCGGACAGTAGTCATGGTTGATGGGCTGCCTGTATCGAGTGGTGATTTTGTGCC
GAGCTGCCGGTCGGGGAGCTGTTGGCTGGCTGGTGGCAGGATATATTGTGGTGTAAACAAATTGACGCTT
AGACAACTTAATAACACATTGCGGACGTTTTTAATGTACTGGGGTTGAACACTCTG
